>Addgene plasmid #224784 | pUC-hU6-2O-crEGFP_EF1a-BFP | addgene full sequence | sequence record 445989 | Addgene NGS Result
TATCTCCCTATCAGTGATAGACACCGTGGAAAGGACGAAACACCGCAAGTAAACCCCTACCAACTGGTCG
GGGTTTGAAACCATGATATAGACGTTGTGGCTGTCAAGTAAACCCCTACCAACTGGTCGGGGTTTGAAAC
TTTTTTTTTCACCTATGTATCGTATCAAGTACTAGAACTCCCCAGTGGGAATTCGGCTCCGGTGCCCGTC
AGTGGGCAGAGCGCACATCGCCCACAGTCCCCGAGAAGTTGGGGGGAGGGGTCGGCAATTGAACCGGTGC
CTAGAGAAGGTGGCGCGGGGTAAACTGGGAAAGTGATGTCGTGTACTGGCTCCGCCTTTTTCCCGAGGGT
GGGGGAGAACCGTATATAAGTGCAGTAGTCGCCGTGAACGTTCTTTTTCGCAACGGGTTTGCCGCCAGAA
CACAGGTAAGTGCCGTGTGTGGTTCCCGCGGGCCTGGCCTCTTTACGGGTTATGGCCCTTGCGTGCCTTG
AATTACTTCCACCTGGCTGCAGTACGTGATTCTTGATCCCGAGCTTCGGGTTGGAAGTGGGTGGGAGAGT
TCGAGGCCTTGCGCTTAAGGAGCCCCTTCGCCTCGTGCTTGAGTTGAGGCCTGGCCTGGGCGCTGGGGCC
GCCGCGTGCGAATCTGGTGGCACCTTCGCGCCTGTCTCGCTGCTTTCGATAAGTCTCTAGCCATTTAAAA
TTTTTGATGACCTGCTGCGACGCTTTTTTTCTGGCAAGATAGTCTTGTAAATGCGGGCCAAGATCTGCAC
ACTGGTATTTCGGTTTTTGGGGCCGCGGGCGGCGACGGGGCCCGTGCGTCCCAGCGCACATGTTCGGCGA
GGCGGGGCCTGCGAGCGCGGCCACCGAGAATCGGACGGGGGTAGTCTCAAGCTGGCCGGCCTGCTCTGGT
GCCTGGCCTCGCGCCGCCGTGTATCGCCCCGCCCTGGGCGGCAAGGCTGGCCCGGTCGGCACCAGTTGCG
TGAGCGGAAAGATGGCCGCTTCCCGGCCCTGCTGCAGGGAGCTCAAAATGAAGGACGCGGCGCTCGGGAG
AGCGGGCGGGTGAGTCACCCACACAAAGGAAAAGGGCCTTTCCGTCCTCAGCCGTCGCTTCATGTGACTC
CACGGAGTACCGGGCGCCGTCCAGGCACCTCGATTAGTTCTCGAGCTTTTGGAGTACGTCGTCTTTAGGT
TGGGGGGAGGGGTTTTATGCGATGGAGTTTCCCCACACTGAGTGGGTGGAGACTGAAGTTAGGCCAGCTT
GGCACTTGATGTAATTCTCCTTGGAATTTGCCCTTTTTGAGTTTGGATCTTGGTTCATTCTCAAGCCTCA
GACAGTGGTTCAAAGTTTTTTTCTTCCATTTCAGGTGTCGTGACGTACGGCCACCATGAGCATGTCCGAA
CTGATTAAAGAGAACATGCACATGAAACTTTATATGGAAGGTACGGTCGACAACCACCATTTCAAATGTA
CCTCCGAAGGAGAGGGCAAACCCTACGAGGGCACCCAAACGATGAGAATTAAAGTAGTAGAAGGTGGGCC
GCTGCCCTTTGCCTTTGACATTCTGGCAACTTCTTTTCTCTACGGGAGTAAAACTTTTATCAACCATACG
CAAGGCATTCCAGACTTCTTTAAGCAGTCATTTCCCGAGGGGTTTACTTGGGAGCGGGTCACAACATACG
AGGACGGCGGCGTGCTGACCGCTACTCAGGACACCAGCCTGCAAGACGGGTGTTTGATCTACAATGTGAA
GATTCGAGGCGTAAACTTTACTTCAAACGGCCCAGTTATGCAGAAAAAAACCCTCGGCTGGGAGGCTTTT
ACAGAGACTCTTTACCCAGCCGACGGTGGTTTGGAAGGCCGAAACGACATGGCATTGAAATTGGTTGGCG
GGAGCCACCTTATAGCGAATATAAAGACGACCTATCGGTCTAAAAAGCCCGCCAAAAATTTGAAGATGCC
TGGTGTATATTACGTCGACTATAGGCTTGAGAGAATAAAAGAAGCTAACAACGAAACCTATGTGGAGCAA
CATGAGGTTGCAGTTGCACGCTACTGCGATCTGCCGAGCAAATTGGGGCACAAGCTGAATTGATCAGCTA
GAGCTCGCTAATCAGCCTCGACTGTGCCTTCTAGTTGCCAGCCATCTGTTGTTTGCCCCTCCCCCGTGCC
TTCCTTGACCCTGGAAGGTGCCACTCCCACTGTCCTTTCCTAATAAAATGAGGAAATTGCATCGCATTGT
CTGAGTAGGTGTCATTCTATTCTGGGGGGTGGGGTGGGGCAGGACAGCAAGGGGGAGGATTGGGAAGATA
ATAGCAGGCATGCTGGGGATGCGGTGGGCTCTATGGTCTAGATTTAGGGTAGGGGAAATGTGCGCGGAAC
CCCTATTTGTTTATTTTTCTAAATACATTCAAATATGTATCCGCTCATGAGACAATAACCCTGATAAATG
CTTCAATAATATTGAAAAAGGAAGAGTATGAGTATTCAACATTTCCGTGTCGCCCTTATTCCCTTTTTTG
CGGCATTTTGCCTTCCTGTTTTTGCTCACCCAGAAACGCTGGTGAAAGTAAAAGATGCTGAAGATCAGTT
GGGTGCACGAGTGGGTTACATCGAACTGGATCTCAACAGCGGTAAGATCCTTGAGAGTTTTCGCCCCGAA
GAACGTTTTCCAATGATGAGCACTTTTAAAGTTCTGCTATGTGGCGCGGTATTATCCCGTATTGACGCCG
GGCAAGAGCAACTCGGTCGCCGCATACACTATTCTCAGAATGACTTGGTTGAGTACTCACCAGTCACAGA
AAAGCATCTTACGGATGGCATGACAGTAAGAGAATTATGCAGTGCTGCCATAACCATGAGTGATAACACT
GCGGCCAACTTACTTCTGACAACGATCGGAGGACCGAAGGAGCTAACCGCTTTTTTGCACAACATGGGGG
ATCATGTAACTCGCCTTGATCGTTGGGAACCGGAGCTGAATGAAGCCATACCAAACGACGAGCGTGACAC
CACGATGCCTGTAGCAATGGCAACAACGTTGCGCAAACTATTAACTGGCGAACTACTTACTCTAGCTTCC
CGGCAACAATTAATAGACTGGATGGAGGCGGATAAAGTTGCAGGACCACTTCTGCGCTCGGCCCTTCCGG
CTGGCTGGTTTATTGCTGATAAATCTGGAGCCGGTGAGCGTGGAAGCCGCGGTATCATTGCAGCACTGGG
GCCAGATGGTAAGCCCTCCCGTATCGTAGTTATCTACACGACGGGGAGTCAGGCAACTATGGATGAACGA
AATAGACAGATCGCTGAGATAGGTGCCTCACTGATTAAGCATTGGTAACTGTCAGACCAAGTTTACTCAT
ATATACTTTAGATTGATTTAAAACTTCATTTTTAATTTAAAAGGATCTAGGTGAAGATCCTTTTTGATAA
TCTCATGACCAAAATCCCTTAACGTGAGTTTTCGTTCCACTGAGCGTCAGACCCCGTAGAAAAGATCAAA
GGATCTTCTTGAGATCCTTTTTTTCTGCGCGTAATCTGCTGCTTGCAAACAAAAAAACCACCGCTACCAG
CGGTGGTTTGTTTGCCGGATCAAGAGCTACCAACTCTTTTTCCGAAGGTAACTGGCTTCAGCAGAGCGCA
GATACCAAATACTGTTCTTCTAGTGTAGCCGTAGTTAGGCCACCACTTCAAGAACTCTGTAGCACCGCCT
ACATACCTCGCTCTGCTAATCCTGTTACCAGTGGCTGCTGCCAGTGGCGATAAGTCGTGTCTTACCGGGT
TGGACTCAAGACGATAGTTACCGGATAAGGCGCAGCGGTCGGGCTGAACGGGGGGTTCGTGCACACAGCC
CAGCTTGGAGCGAACGACCTACACCGAACTGAGATACCTACAGCGTGAGCTATGAGAAAGCGCCACGCTT
CCCGAAGGGAGAAAGGCGGACAGGTATCCGGTAAGCGGCAGGGTCGGAACAGGAGAGCGCACGAGGGAGC
TTCCAGGGGGAAACGCCTGGTATCTTTATAGTCCTGTCGGGTTTCGCCACCTCTGACTTGAGCGTCGATT
TTTGTGATGCTCGTCAGGGGGGCGGAGCCTATGGAAAAACGCCAGCAACGCGGCCTTTTTACGGTTCCTG
GCCTTTTGCTGGCCTTTTGCTCAGCTAGCGAGGGCCTATTTCCCATGATTCCTTCATATTTGCATATACG
ATACAAGGCTGTTAGAGAGATAATTAGAATTAATTTGACTGTAAACACAAAGATATTAGTACAAAATACG
TGACGTAGAAAGTAATAATTTCTTGGGTAGTTTGCAGTTTTAAAATTATGTTTTAAAATGGACTATCATA
TGCTTACCGTAACTTGAAACTCCCTATCAGTGATAGAGATTATA
Features (pLannotate 1.2.2; 14 found; start..end, strand, type, name):
      4..21      +  promoter       tight TRE promoter (fragment): Tet-responsive promoter PTight, consisting of seven tet operator sequences followed by the minimal CMV promoter
     46..81      +  misc_RNA       RfxCas13d DR36: 36-base direct repeat for an RfxCas13d pre-gRNA (Konermann et al., 2018)
     84..104     -  CDS            VN173 (fragment): N-terminal fragment of mVenus for use in bimolecular fluorescence complementation (BiFC) (Kodama and Hu, 2010)
    105..140     +  misc_RNA       RfxCas13d DR36: 36-base direct repeat for an RfxCas13d pre-gRNA (Konermann et al., 2018)
    214..425     +  promoter       EF-1α core promoter: core promoter for human elongation factor EF-1α
    426..535     +  intron         EF-1α intron A (fragment): intron upstream of the start codon of human EF-1α
   1161..1364    +  intron         EF-1α intron A: truncated intron upstream of the start codon of human EF-1α
   1392..2090    +  CDS            TagBFP: TagBFP is a basic (constitutively fluorescent) blue fluorescent protein published in 2008, derived from Entacmaea quadricolor. It is reported to be a very rapidly-maturing monomer with very low acid sensitivity.
   2122..2233    +  polyA_signal   bGH poly(A) signal: bovine growth hormone polyadenylation signal
   2373..2477    +  promoter       AmpR promoter: bla
   2478..3338    +  CDS            AmpR: β-lactamase; bla; confers resistance to ampicillin, carbenicillin, and related antibiotics
   3509..4097    +  rep_origin     ori: high-copy-number ColE1/pMB1/pBR322/pUC origin of replication
   4160..4359    +  promoter       U6 promoter (fragment): RNA polymerase III promoter for human U6 snRNA
   4361..4381    +  promoter       PLtetO-1 promoter (fragment): modified phage lambda PL promoter with tet operator sites (Lutz and Bujard, 1997)
