[The description below was written by a language model from this plasmid's Addgene catalogue record and pLannotate feature annotations shown in this document.]
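Description:
pUC-hU6-2O-crEGFP_EF1a-BFP is a small (about 4.4 kb) pUC-based mammalian expression plasmid used as the guide-RNA component of a CRISPR-Cas13d synthetic gene circuit. It is propagated in E. coli at high copy from a ColE1/pUC-type origin and selected with ampicillin through the β-lactamase gene and its native promoter. It was made by Gibson cloning a 23-nucleotide spacer into the parental pUC-hU6-2O-crScaffold_EF1a-BFP backbone. The record shows no mammalian selection marker or viral elements, which suggests delivery by transfection, although the record does not say so.

The plasmid carries two transcription units. The first is a human U6 RNA polymerase III promoter modified with two tet operator sites (hU6-2xTetO). The annotation software labels these short operator matches, which span the plasmid's numbering origin, as fragments of the PLtetO-1 and tight TRE promoters. The operators should make crRNA transcription repressible by TetR and therefore tunable with a tetracycline-class inducer. This promoter drives an RfxCas13d pre-crRNA in which the EGFP-targeting spacer is flanked by two 36-base direct repeats. The antisense "VN173" fragment annotated between the repeats is simply the spacer matching a GFP-family coding sequence. The second unit uses the EF-1α core promoter with its intron A to express TagBFP constitutively, terminated by the bGH polyadenylation signal.

BFP is described as a non-target protein, so alongside EGFP knockdown it can report collateral RNA cleavage by activated Cas13d and mark cells that received the plasmid. Cas13d itself is not encoded here and must be supplied separately. The construct supports work on tunable target RNA downregulation with minimal collateral cutting.
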