Addgene plasmid #224784: pUC-hU6-2O-crEGFP_EF1a-BFP
Purpose: EGFP targeting crRNA for RfxCas13d expressed from hU6-2xTetO promoter and non-target BFP protein expressed from EF1a promoter
Depositing lab: Gabor Balazsi. Depositing organization: Stony Brook University. Publication: Optimizing a CRISPR-Cas13d Gene Circuit for Tunable Target RNA Downregulation with Minimal Collateral RNA Cutting. Wan Y, Helenek C, Coraci D, Balazsi G. ACS Synth Biol. 2024 Oct 18;13(10):3212-3230. doi: 10.1021/acssynbio.4c00271. Epub 2024 Oct 8. PubMed 39377757.
Backbone
  Vector backbone: pUC-hU6-2O-crScaffold_EF1a-BFP
  Backbone manufacturer: Balazsi Lab
  Backbone size w/o insert (bp): 4361
  Total vector size (bp): 4384
  Vector type: Mammalian Expression, CRISPR, Synthetic Biology
Growth in bacteria
  Bacterial resistance: Ampicillin, 100 μg/mL
  Growth temperature: 37°C
  Growth strain: NEB Stable
  Copy number: High Copy
Gene/Insert
  Gene/Insert name: crEGFP
  gRNA/shRNA sequence: CATGATATAGACGTTGTGGCTGT
  Species: Synthetic
  Promoter: hU6-2xTetO
  Cloning method: Gibson Cloning
  Sequencing primers: 5′ GAGGGCCTATTTCCCATGAT
Terms and licenses: Academic/Nonprofit Terms; Industry Terms: Not Available to Industry
Depositor comments: Please visit https://doi.org/10.1101/2024.05.11.593702 for bioRxiv preprint.
How to cite: pUC-hU6-2O-crEGFP_EF1a-BFP was a gift from Gabor Balazsi (Addgene plasmid # 224784 ; http://n2t.net/addgene:224784 ; RRID:Addgene_224784)
